>Addgene plasmid #26797 | Exp-pcDNA3.2delCMV(EF1α-tTA/TetO-mCh-Rs1) | depositor full sequence | sequence record 12685 | Author sequence
TTGTACAAAGTGGTTGATCTAGAGGGCCCGCGGTTCGAAGGTAAGCCTATCCCTAACCCTCTCCTCGGTC
TCGATTCTACGCGTACCGGTTAGTAATGAGTTTAAACGGGGGAGGCTAACTGAAACACGGAAGGAGACAA
TACCGGAAGGAACCCGCGCTATGACGGCAATAAAAAGACAGAATAAAACGCACGGGTGTTGGGTCGTTTG
TTCATAAACGCGGGGTTCGGTCCCAGGGCTGGCACTCTGTCGATACCCCACCGAGACCCCATTGGGGCCA
ATACGCCCGCGTTTCTTCCTTTTCCCCACCCCACCCCCCAAGTTCGGGTGAAGGCCCAGGGCTCGCAGCC
AACGTCGGGGCGGCAGGCCCTGCCATAGCAGATCTGCGCAGCTGGGGCTCTAGGGGGTATCCCC
[124 nt withheld, positions 415-538]
C
[32 nt withheld, positions 540-571]
CA
[57 nt withheld, positions 574-630]
A
[49 nt withheld, positions 632-680]
CCTTTGACGTTGGAGTCCACGTTCTTT
[37 nt withheld, positions 708-744]
ACCCTATCTCGGTCTATTCTTTTGATTTATAAGGGATTTTGGGGATTTCGGCCTATTGGTTAAAAAATGA
GCTGATTTAACAAAAATTTAACGCGAATTAATTCTGTGGAATGTGTGTCAGTTAGGGTGTGGAAAGTCCC
CAGGCTCCCCAGCAGGCAGAAGTATGCAAAGCATGCATCTCAATTAGTCAGCAACCAGGTGTGGAAAGTC
CCCAGGCTCCCCAGCAGGCAGAAGTATGCAAAGCATGCATCTCAATTAGTCAGCAACCATAGTCCCGCCC
CTAACTCCGCCCATCCCGCCCCTAACTCCGCCCAGTTCCGCCCATTCTCCGCCCCATGGCTGACTAATTT
TTTTTATTTATGCAGAGGCCGAGGCCGCCTCTGCCTCTGAGCTATTCCAGAAGTAGTGAGGAGGCTTTTT
TGGAGGCCTAGGCTTTTGCAAAAAGCTCCCGGGAGCTTGTATATCCATTTTCGGATCTGATCAAGAGACA
GGATGAGGATCGTTTCGCATGATTGAACAAGATGGATTGCACGCAGGTTCTCCGGCCGCTTGGGTGGAGA
GGCTATTCGGCTATGACTGGGCACAACAGACAATCGGCTGCTCTGATGCCGCCGTGTTCCGGCTGTCAGC
GCAGGGGCGCCCGGTTCTTTTTGTCAAGACCGACCTGTCCGGTGCCCTGAATGAACTGCAGGACGAGGCA
GCGCGGCTATCGTGGCTGGCCACGACGGGCGTTCCTTGCGCAGCTGTGCTCGACGTTGTCACTGAAGCGG
GAAGGGACTGGCTGCTATTGGGCGAAGTGCCGGGGCAGGATCTCCTGTCATCTCACCTTGCTCCTGCCGA
GAAAGTATCCATCATGGCTGATGCAATGCGGCGGCTGCATACGCTTGATCCGGCTACCTGCCCATTCGAC
CACCAAGCGAAACATCGCATCGAGCGAGCACGTACTCGGATGGAAGCCGGTCTTGTCGATCAGGATGATC
TGGACGAAGAGCATCAGGGGCTCGCGCCAGCCGAACTGTTCGCCAGGCTCAAGGCGCGCATGCCCGACGG
CGAGGATCTCGTCGTGACCCATGGCGATGCCTGCTTGCCGAATATCATGGTGGAAAATGGCCGCTTTTCT
GGATTCATCGACTGTGGCCGGCTGGGTGTGGCGGACCGCTATCAGGACATAGCGTTGGCTACCCGTGATA
TTGCTGAAGAGCTTGGCGGCGAATGGGCTGACCGCTTCCTCGTGCTTTACGGTATCGCCGCTCCCGATTC
GCAGCGCATCGCCTTCTATCGCCTTCTTGACGAGTTCTTCTGAGCGGGACTCTGGGGTTCGCGAAATGAC
CGACCAAGCGACGCCCAACCTGCCATCACGAGATTTCGATTCCACCGCCGCCTTCTATGAAAGGTTGGGC
TTCGGAATCGTTTTCCGGGACGCCGGCTGGATGATCCTCCAGCGCGGGGATCTCATGCTGGAGTTCTTCG
CCCACCCCAACTTGTTTATTGCAGCTTATAATGGTTACAAATAAAGCAATAGCATCACAAATTTCACAAA
TAAAGCATTTTTTTCACTGCATTCTAGTTGTGGTTTGTCCAAACTCATCAATGTATCTTATCATGTCTGT
ATACCGTCGACCTCTAGCTAGAGCTTGGCGTAATCATGGTCATAGCTGTTTCCTGTGTGAAATTGTTATC
CGCTCACAATTCCACACAACATACGAGCCGGAAGCATAAAGTGTAAAGCCTGGGGTGCCTAATGAGTGAG
CTAACTCACATTAATTGCGTTGCGCTCACTGCCCGCTTTCCAGTCGGGAAACCTGTCGTGCCAGCTGCAT
TAATGAATCGGCCAACGCGCGGGGAGAGGCGGTTTGCGTATTGGGCGCTCTTCCGCTTCCTCGCTCACTG
ACTCGCTGCGCTCGGTCGTTCGGCTGCGGCGAGCGGTATCAGCTCACTCAAAGGCGGTAATACGGTTATC
CACAGAATCAGGGGATAACGCAGGAAAGAACATGTGAGCAAAAGGCCAGCAAAAGGCCAGGAACCGTAAA
AAGGCCGCGTTGCTGGCGTTTTTCCATAGGCTCCGCCCCCCTGACGAGCATCACAAAAATCGACGCTCAA
GTCAGAGGTGGCGAAACCCGACAGGACTATAAAGATACCAGGCGTTTCCCCCTGGAAGCTCCCTCGTGCG
CTCTCCTGTTCCGACCCTGCCGCTTACCGGATACCTGTCCGCCTTTCTCCCTTCGGGAAGCGTGGCGCTT
TCTCAATGCTCACGCTGTAGGTATCTCAGTTCGGTGTAGGTCGTTCGCTCCAAGCTGGGCTGTGTGCACG
AACCCCCCGTTCAGCCCGACCGCTGCGCCTTATCCGGTAACTATCGTCTTGAGTCCAACCCGGTAAGACA
CGACTTATCGCCACTGGCAGCAGCCACTGGTAACAGGATTAGCAGAGCGAGGTATGTAGGCGGTGCTACA
GAGTTCTTGAAGTGGTGGCCTAACTACGGCTACACTAGAAGGACAGTATTTGGTATCTGCGCTCTGCTGA
AGCCAGTTACCTTCGGAAAAAGAGTTGGTAGCTCTTGATCCGGCAAACAAACCACCGCTGGTAGCGGTGG
TTTTTTTGTTTGCAAGCAGCAGATTACGCGCAGAAAAAAAGGATCTCAAGAAGATCCTTTGATCTTTTCT
ACGGGGTCTGACGCTCAGTGGAACGAAAACTCACGTTAAGGGATTTTGGTCATGAGATTATCAAAAAGGA
TCTTCACCTAGATCCTTTTAAATTAAAAATGAAGTTTTAAATCAATCTAAAGTATATATGAGTAAACTTG
GTCTGACAGTTACCAATGCTTAATCAGTGAGGCACCTATCTCAGCGATCTGTCTATTTCGTTCATCCATA
GTTGCCTGACTCCCCGTCGTGTAGATAACTACGATACGGGAGGGCTTACCATCTGGCCCCAGTGCTGCAA
TGATACCGCGAGACCCACGCTCACCGGCTCCAGATTTATCAGCAATAAACCAGCCAGCCGGAAGGGCCGA
GCGCAGAAGTGGTCCTGCAACTTTATCCGCCTCCATCCAGTCTATTAATTGTTGCCGGGAAGCTAGAGTA
AGTAGTTCGCCAGTTAATAGTTTGCGCAACGTTGTTGCCATTGCTACAGGCATCGTGGTGTCACGCTCGT
CGTTTGGTATGGCTTCATTCAGCTCCGGTTCCCAACGATCAAGGCGAGTTACATGATCCCCCATGTTGTG
CAAAAAAGCGGTTAGCTCCTTCGGTCCTCCGATCGTTGTCAGAAGTAAGTTGGCCGCAGTGTTATCACTC
ATGGTTATGGCAGCACTGCATAATTCTCTTACTGTCATGCCATCCGTAAGATGCTTTTCTGTGACTGGTG
AGTACTCAACCAAGTCATTCTGAGAATAGTGTATGCGGCGACCGAGTTGCTCTTGCCCGGCGTCAATACG
GGATAATACCGCGCCACATAGCAGAACTTTAAAAGTGCTCATCATTGGAAAACGTTCTTCGGGGCGAAAA
CTCTCAAGGATCTTACCGCTGTTGAGATCCAGTTCGATGTAACCCACTCGTGCACCCAACTGATCTTCAG
CATCTTTTACTTTCACCAGCGTTTCTGGGTGAGCAAAAACAGGAAGGCAAAATGCCGCAAAAAAGGGAAT
AAGGGCGACACGGAAATGTTGAATACTCATACTCTTCCTTTTTCAATATTATTGAAGCATTTATCAGGGT
TATTGTCTCATGAGCGGATACATATTTGAATGTATTTAGAAAAATAAACAAATAGGGGTTCCGCGCACAT
TTCCCCGAAAAGTGCCACCTGACGTCGACGGATCGGGAGATCTCCCGATCCCCTATGGTCGACTCTCAGT
ACAATCTGCTCTGATGCCGCATAGTTAAGCCAGTATCTGCTCCCTGCTTGTGTGTTGGAGGTCGCTGAGT
AGTGCGCGAGCAAAATTTAAGCTACAACAAGGCAAGGCTTGACCGACAATTGCATGAAGAATCTGCTTAG
GGTTAGGCGTTTTGCGCTGCTTCGCGATGTACGGGCCAGATATACGCGTTGACATTGATTATTGACTCTG
GCTAACTAGAGAACCCACTGCTTACTGGCTTATCGAAATTAATACGACTCACTATAGGGAGACCCAAGCT
GGCTAGTTAAGCTATCAACAAGTTTGTACAAAAAAGCAGGCTGGCGCCGGAACCAATTCAGTCGACGTTT
AAACATAACTTCGTATAGCATACATTATACGAAGTTATCTCGAGCCTCAGGAAACAGGGTACCAGTGAAA
GTCTGCAATGAATTCGAGTTGGCGCGCCTGTCATTCTAAATCTCTCTTTCAGCCTAAAGCTTTTTCCCCG
TATCCCCCCAGGTGTCTGCAGGCTCAAAGAGCAGCGAGAAGCGTTCAGAGGAAAGCGATCCCGTGCCACC
TTCCCCGTGCCCGGGCTGTCCCCGCACGCTGCCGGCTCGGGGATGCGGGGGGAGCGCCGGACCGGAGCGG
AGCCCCGGGCGGCTCGCTGCTGCCCCCTAGCGGGGGAGGGACGTAATTACATCCCTGGGGGCTTTGGGAG
GGGGCTGTCCCCGTGAGCTCCCAGGCGCGCCTGTCATTCTAAATCTCTCTTTCAGCCTAAAGCTTTTTCC
CCGTATCCCCCCAGGTGTCTGCAGGCTCAAAGAGCAGCGAGAAGCGTTCAGAGGAAAGCGATCCCGTGCC
ACCTTCCCCGTGCCCGGGCTGTCCCCGCACGCTGCCGGCTCGGGGATGCGGGGGGAGCGCCGGACCGGAG
CGGAGCCCCGGGCGGCTCGCTGCTGCCCCCTAGCGGGGGAGGGACGTAATTACATCCCTGGGGGCTTTGG
GGGGGGGCTGTCCCCGTGAGCTCCCAGGCGCGCCAACTCGGTACCCGGGGATCCACATATGTTAATTAAG
ATCTGCGATCGCTCCGGTGCCCGTCAGTGGGCAGAGCGCACATCGCCCACAGTCCCCGAGAAGTTGGGGG
GAGGGGTCGGCAATTGAACCGGTGCCTAGAGAAGGTGGCGCGGGGTAAACTGGGAAAGTGATGTCGTGTA
CTGGCTCCGCCTTTTTCCCGAGGGTGGGGGAGAACCGTATATAAGTGCAGTAGTCGCCGTGAACGTTCTT
TTTCGCAACGGGTTTGCCGCCAGAACACAGCTGAAGCTTCGAGGGGCTCGCATCTCTCCTTCACGCGCCC
GCCGCCCTACCTGAGGCCGCCATCCACGCCGGTTGAGTCGCGTTCTGCCGCCTCCCGCCTGTGGTGCCTC
CTGAACTGCGTCCGCCGTCTAGGTAAGTTTAAAGCTCAGGTCGAGACCGGGCCTTTGTCCGGCGCTCCCT
TGGAGCCTACCTAGACTCAGCCGGCTCTCCACGCTTTGCCTGACCCTGCTTGCTCAACTCTACGTCTTTG
TTTCGTTTTCTGTTCTGCGCCGTTACAGATCCAAGCTGTGACCGGCGCCTACAAGGCCTGCAGGTCGACG
GATCCGGGGAATTCATATGTCTAGATTAGATAAAAGTAAAGTGATTAACAGCGCATTAGAGCTGCTTAAT
GAGGTCGGAATCGAAGGTTTAACAACCCGTAAACTCGCCCAGAAGCTAGGTGTAGAGCAGCCTACATTGT
ATTGGCATGTAAAAAATAAGCGGGCTTTGCTCGACGCCTTAGCCATTGAGATGTTAGATAGGCACCATAC
TCACTTTTGCCCTTTAGAAGGGGAAAGCTGGCAAGATTTTTTACGTAATAACGCTAAAAGTTTTAGATGT
GCTTTACTAAGTCATCGCGATGGAGCAAAAGTACATTTAGGTACACGGCCTACAGAAAAACAGTATGAAA
CTCTCGAAAATCAATTAGCCTTTTTATGCCAACAAGGTTTTTCACTAGAGAATGCATTATATGCACTCAG
CGCTGTGGGGCATTTTACTTTAGGTTGCGTATTGGAAGATCAAGAGCATCAAGTCGCTAAAGAAGAAAGG
GAAACACCTACTACTGATAGTATGCCGCCATTATTACGACAAGCTATCGAATTATTTGATCACCAAGGTG
CAGAGCCAGCCTTCTTATTCGGCCTTGAATTGATCATATGCGGATTAGAAAAACAACTTAAATGTGAAAG
TGGGTCCGCGTACAGCCGCGCGCGTACGAAAAACAATTACGGGTCTACCATCGAGGGCCTGCTCGATCTC
CCGGACGACGACGCCCCCGAAGAGGCGGGGCTGGCGGCTCCGCGCCTGTCCTTTCTCCCCGCGGGACACA
CGCGCAGACTGTCGACGGCCCCCCCGACCGATGTCAGCCTGGGGGACGAGCTCCACTTAGACGGCGAGGA
CGTGGCGATGGCGCATGCCGACGCGCTAGACGATTTCGATCTGGACATGTTGGGGGACGGGGATTCCCCG
GGTCCGGGATTTACCCCCCACGACTCCGCCCCCTACGGCGCTCTGGATATGGCCGACTTCGAGTTTGAGC
AGATGTTTACCGATGCCCTTGGAATTGACGAGTACGGTGGGTAGGGGGCGCGAGGATCCTCTAGAGCTGA
GAACTTCAGGGTGAGTTTGGGGACCCTTGATTGTTCTTTCTTTTTCGCTATTGTAAAATTCATGTTATAT
GGAGGGGGCAAAGTTTTCAGGGTGTTGTTTAGAATGGGAAGATGTCCCTTGTATCACCATGGACCCTCAT
GATAATTTTGTTTCTTTCACTTTCTACTCTGTTGACAACCATTGTCTCCTCTTATTTTCTTTTCATTTTC
TGTAACTTTTTCGTTAAACTTTAGCTTGCATTTGTAACGAATTTTTAAATTCACTTTTGTTTATTTGTCA
GATTGTAAGTACTTTCTCTAATCACTTTTTTTTCAAGGCAATCAGGGTATATTATATTGTACTTCAGCAC
AGTTTTAGAGAACAATTGTTATAATTAAATGATAAGGTAGAATATTTCTGCATATAAATTCTGGCTGGCG
TGGAAATATTCTTATTGGTAGAAACAACTACACCCTGGTCATCATCCTGCCTTTCTCTTTATGGTTACAA
TGATATACACTGTTTGAGATGAGGATAAAATACTCTGAGTCCAAACCGGGCCCCTCTGCTAACCATGTTC
ATGCCTTCTTCTTTTTCCTACAGCTCCTGGGCAACGTGCTGGTTGTTGTGCTGTCTCATCATTTTGGCAA
AGAATTCACTCCTCAGGTGCAGGCTGCCTATCAGAAGGTGGTGGCTGGTGTGGCCAATGCCCTGGCTCAC
AAATACCACTGAGATCTTTTTCCCTCTGCCAAAAATTATGGGGACATCATGAAGCCCCTTGAGCATCTGA
CTTCTGGGTAATAAAGGAAATTTATTTTCATTGCAATAGTGTGTTGGAATTTTTTGTGTCTCTCACTCGG
AAGGACATATGGGAGGGCAAATCATTTAAAACATCAGAATGAGTATTTGGTTTAGAGTTTGGCAACATAT
GCCATATGCTGGCTGCCATGAACAAAGGTTGGCTATAAAGAGGTCATCAGTATATGAAACAGCCCCCTGC
TGTCCATTCCTTATTCCATAGAAAAGCCTTGACTTGAGGTTAGATTTTTTTTATATTTTGTTTTGTGTTA
TTTTTTTCTTTAACATCCCTAAAATTTTCCTTACATGTTTTACTAGCCAGATTTTTCCTCCTCTCCTGAC
TACTCCCAGTCATAGCTGTCCCTCTTCTCTTATGGAGATCCCTCGACTGCATTAATGAATCGGCCAACGC
GCGGGGAGAGGCGGTTTGCGTATTGGGCGCTCTTCCGCTTCCTCGCTCACTGACTCGCTGCGCTCGGTCG
TTCGGCTGCGGCGAGCGGTATCAGCTCACTCAAAGGCGGTAATACGGTTATCCACAGAATCAGGGGATAA
CGCAGGAAAGAACATGTGAGCAAAAGGCCAGCAAAAGGCCAGGAACCGTAAAAAGGCCGCGTTGCTGGCG
TTTTTCCATAGGCTCCGCCCCCCTGACGAGCATCACAAAAATCGACGCTCAAGTCAGAGGTGGCGAAACC
CGACAGGACTATAAAGATACCAGGCGTTTCCCCCTGGAAGCTCCCTCGTGCGCTCTCCTGTTCCGACCCT
GCCGCTTACCGGATACCTGTCCGCCTTTCTCCCTTCGGGAAGCGTGGCGCTTTCTCAATTAGCTCACGCT
GTAGGTATCTCAGTTCGGTGTAGGTCGTTCGCTCCAAGCTGGGCTGTGCGCGGCCGCAGATCTCAACTTT
ATTATACATAGTTGCTTAAGATCTCTGAATGCGGCCGCTTCACACAAAAAACCAACACACAGATGTAATG
AAAATAAAGATATTTTATTGCGGCCATCGTGATGGCAGGTTGGGCGTCGCTTGGTCGGTCATTTCGAACC
CCAGAGTCCCGCCTGCAGGTCCGGAACTAGTCTAAGTGTCACTGGGCTGAGCAGCCACCAAAGGAGAAGT
TGCTGGCGGGTGACACTGACTCTCCCACTGGCCACCACACTCCACTGCATCCCTTAGTACATGTGTGGAT
CCATTAATGGTTGTGGTTGAACAAGGGACAGTCTGGCCCAGAATGGAAGGTCTTCGGTAGCGCTCATCAT
CACAGCAGAGGATGATGAGGAAGGCACGTCTAAAAGACTTATTCAAGAAGGCGTAGAGAAAAGGGTTCAA
CCCGGAATTGATATAGCCGAGCCAGAGGAAAGCAGTCCACACCTGCCCAGGGACAGTGTAGTCTATGAAA
GGATCCACAATATTGGTGACAAAGAATGGTGCCCAGCAGAGGCAGAAGCAACCCATGATGATGCATAGGG
TCTTGGCTGCTTTGGTCTCTGTCCTCATGCGATGAGTGCTATGCTGGTCTGCCGACTGAGGCCTGCTCTC
GGAGGAGGCTCCTGCCCGTTGTAACATCTGGATCTGATGGGCATGCTCCTTAGCTGTGACATAGATGCGG
TAATAGGCCAGCACCATGAGGAGAAATGGGATGTAGAAGGCCACCACAGAGCAGGTGATGGCGTAGGGCT
TGTTGACCATGAAGACACAGTACGTAGAGTTAGAGTTCTGGTTGAACTTCCTCTTTTCTATCAAATCAAT
TATGCCAATGTTATTCCAGCCTTGCATTATAGGGAGAAAAGAAATAAACGTGGGGATGACCCAGCAGCCT
CCCAGCATTAATGCGATGCGCAGAGGGGTCATCTTGTTCCTATAGACCAAAGGCTGGCAGCAGATGGCGT
AATACCTATCCAGAGAAATGCAGCACAGGTGAAAAATCGATGCCGTTGTGAGCAGGACGGCCAGAGATGT
CCGAACAAGACAAAACACCTCCCCATAAATCCAGATGTCTTGAACCAGCTCAATGGCACCAAAGGGCATC
ACCAGCACCGAAACCAGCAGATCCGCAAAAGCAAGAGATACAATGAAATAATTTGTTTTTATTTTCCTGA
GCTGCCTGTCCCAGCACACAGCCACCATCACCAGCAGGTTCCCCAAGATGGCCATCAGGATAACCGTCGA
GAGAAACGTGAGCAGCACCACCTTCTCCACTGACCCGAAACCCTCCTCAGAACTCACATTAGCATCAAGT
TTGTCCATCCTGCAGCCCGGGGGATCCGCCCGGGCGCGGCCGCTGGCGTCATCATCGTCCTTGTAGTCGG
CGAATACCAGGCAGAAGATGTAGCTCAGGGCGATGATCGTCTTGATACCGGTCGGTCCTGGGTTTTCTTC
CACATCGCCCGCCTGTTTCAGCAGGCTAAAGTTGGTCGCGCCGCTGCCCTCGAGAAACCAGGTCTTGTAC
AGCTCGTCCATGCCGCCGGTGGAGTGGCGGCCCTCGGCGCGTTCGTACTGTTCCACGATGGTGTAGTCCT
CGTTGTGGGAGGTGATGTCCAACTTGATGTTGACGTTGTAGGCGCCGGGCAGCTGCACGGGCTTCTTGGC
CTTGTAGGTGGTCTTGACCTCAGCGTCGTAGTGGCCGCCGTCCTTCAGCTTCAGCCTCTGCTTGATCTCG
CCCTTCAGGGCGCCGTCCTCGGGGTACATCCGCTCGGAGGAGGCCTCCCAGCCCATGGTCTTCTTCTGCA
TTACGGGGCCGTCGGAGGGGAAGTTGGTGCCGCGCAGCTTCACCTTGTAGATGAACTCGCCGTCCTGCAG
GGAGGAGTCCTGGGTCACGGTCACCACGCCGCCGTCCTCGAAGTTCATCACGCGCTCCCACTTGAAGCCC
TCGGGGAAGGACAGCTTCAAGTAGTCGGGGATGTCGGCGGGGTGCTTCACGTAGGCCTTGGAGCCGTACA
TGAACTGAGGGGACAGGATGTCCCAGGCGAAGGGCAGGGGGCCACCCTTGGTCACCTTCAGCTTGGCGGT
CTGGGTGCCCTCGTAGGGGCGGCCCTCGCCCTCGCCCTCGATCTCGAACTCGTGGCCGTTCACGGAGCCC
TCCATGTGCACCTTGAAGCGCATGAACTCCTTGATGATGGCCATGTTATCCTCCTCGCCCTTGCTCACCA
TGGTGGCGGCGCCTAGGCAGTCGACGAATTCTTTGCCAAAATGATGAGACAGCACAACAACCAGCACGTT
GCCCAGGAGCTGTAGGAAAGAGAAGAAGGCATGAACATGGTTAGCAGAGGGGCCCGGTTTGGACTCAGAG
TATTTTATCCTCATCTCAAACAGTGTATATCATTGTAACCATAAAGAGAAAGGCAGGATGATGACCAGGG
TGTAGTTGTTTCTACCAATAAGAATATTTCCACGCCAGCCAGAATTTATATGCAGAAATATTCTACCTTA
TCATTTAATTATAACAATTGTTCTCTAAAACTGTGCTGAAGTACAATATAATATACCCTGATTGCCTTGA
AAAAAAAGTGATTAGAGAAAGTACTTACAATCTGACAAATAAACAAAAGTGAATTTAAAAATTCGTTACA
AATGCAAGCTAAAGTTTAACGAAAAAGTTACAGAAAATGAAAAGAAAATAAGAGGAGACAATGGTTGTCA
ACAGAGTAGAAAGTGAAAGAAACAAAATTATCATGAGGGTCCATGGTGATACAAGGGACATCTTCCCATT
CTAAACAACACCCTGAAAACTTTGCCCCCTCCATATAACATGAATTTTACAATAGCGAAAAAGAAAGAAC
AATCAAGGGTCCCCAAACTCACCCTGAAGTTCTCAGGATCCCCGGGTACCGAGCTCGAATTCGGGGCCGC
GGAGGCTGGATCGGTCCCGGTGTCTTCTATGGAGGTCAAAACAGCGTGGATGGCGTCTCCAGGCGATCTG
ACGGTTCACTAAACGAGCTCTGCTTATATAGGCCTCCCACCGTACACGCCTACCTCGACCCGGGTACCGA
GCTCGACTTTCACTTTTCTCTATCACTGATAGGGAGTGGTAAACTCGACTTTCACTTTTCTCTATCACTG
ATAGGGAGTGGTAAACTCGACTTTCACTTTTCTCTATCACTGATAGGGAGTGGTAAACTCGACTTTCACT
TTTCTCTATCACTGATAGGGAGTGGTAAACTCGAGTGAAGACGAAAGGGCCTTAATTAACCTCAGGAAAC
AGGGTACCAGTGAAAGTCTGCAATGAATTCGAGTTGGCGCGCCTGTCATTCTAAATCTCTCTTTCAGCCT
AAAGCTTTTTCCCCGTATCCCCCCAGGTGTCTGCAGGCTCAAAGAGCAGCGAGAAGCGTTCAGAGGAAAG
CGATCCCGTGCCACCTTCCCCGTGCCCGGGCTGTCCCCGCACGCTGCCGGCTCGGGGATGCGGGGGGAGC
GCCGGACCGGAGCGGAGCCCCGGGCGGCTCGCTGCTGCCCCCTAGCGGGGGAGGGACGTAATTACATCCC
TGGGGGCTTTGGGAGGGGGCTGTCCCCGTGAGCTCCCAGGCGCGCCTGTCATTCTAAATCTCTCTTTCAG
CCTAAAGCTTTTTCCCCGTATCCCCCCAGGTGTCTGCAGGCTCAAAGAGCAGCGAGAAGCGTTCAGAGGA
AAGCGATCCCGTGCCACCTTCCCCGTGCCCGGGCTGTCCCCGCACGCTGCCGGCTCGGGGATGCGGGGGG
AGCGCCGGACCGGAGCGGAGCCCCGGGCGGCTCGCTGCTGCCCCCTAGCGGGGGAGGGACGTAATTACAT
CCCTGGGGGCTTTGGGGGGGGGCTGTCCCCGTGAGCTCCCAGGCGCGCCAACTCGGTACCCGGGGATCCA
CATATGATAACTTCGTATAGCATACATTATACGAAGTTATGTTTAAACTCGAGATATCTAGACCCAGCTT
TC
Features (pLannotate 1.2.2; 40 found; start..end, strand, type, name):
     40..81      +  CDS            V5 tag: epitope tag from simian virus 5
    165..213     +  polyA_signal   HSV TK poly(A) signal: herpes simplex virus thymidine kinase polyadenylation signal (Cole and Stacy, 1985)
    415..843     +  rep_origin     f1 ori (sequence partly withheld): f1 bacteriophage origin of replication; arrow indicates direction of (+) strand synthesis
    857..1186    +  promoter       SV40 promoter: SV40 enhancer and early promoter
   1253..2044    +  CDS            neo: KKA2_KLEPN - Also known as kan, nptII. Experimental evidence at protein level: Swiss-Prot protein existence level 1. Resistance to kanamycin, neomycin, paromomycin, ribostamycin, butirosin and gentamicin B. From Klebsiella pneumoniae.
   2070..2228    +  CDS            ble (fragment): BLE_KLEPN - Experimental evidence at protein level: Swiss-Prot protein existence level 1. Binding protein with a strong affinity to the bleomycin family of antibiotics. Binds to CL990; an antimitotic-antibiotic compound. From Klebsiella pneumoniae.
   2223..2344    +  polyA_signal   SV40 poly(A) signal: SV40 polyadenylation signal
   2415..2437    -  protein_bind   lac operator (fragment): The lac repressor binds to the lac operator to inhibit transcription in E. coli. This inhibition can be relieved by adding lactose or isopropyl-β-D-thiogalactopyranoside (IPTG). lac repressor encoded by lacI
   2441..2471    -  promoter       lac promoter: promoter for the E. coli lac operon
   2486..2507    -  protein_bind   CAP binding site: CAP binding activates transcription in the presence of cAMP. E. coli catabolite activator protein
   2520..2612    -  CDS            lacI (fragment): lac repressor; lacI; The lac repressor binds to the lac operator to inhibit transcription in E. coli. This inhibition can be relieved by adding lactose or isopropyl-β-D-thiogalactopyranoside (IPTG).
   2795..3383    -  rep_origin     ori: high-copy-number ColE1/pMB1/pBR322/pUC origin of replication
   3554..4414    -  CDS            AmpR: β-lactamase; bla; confers resistance to ampicillin, carbenicillin, and related antibiotics
   4415..4519    -  promoter       AmpR promoter: bla
   4586..4630    -  misc_feature   bom (fragment): basis of mobility region from pBR322
   4800..4828    +  LTR            5' LTR (truncated) (fragment): truncated 5' long terminal repeat (LTR) from HIV-1
   4844..4862    +  promoter       T7 promoter: promoter for bacteriophage T7 RNA polymerase
   4892..4916    +  protein_bind   attB1: mutant version of attB; recombination site for the Gateway® BP reaction BP Clonase™
   4949..4982    +  protein_bind   loxP: Cre-mediated recombination occurs in the 8-bp core sequence (GCATACAT). Cre recombinase
   5611..5628    +  misc_feature   MCS (fragment): pUC18/19 multiple cloning site
   5673..5884    +  promoter       EF-1α core promoter: core promoter for human elongation factor EF-1α
   5897..6165    +  LTR            5' LTR (truncated): truncated 5' long terminal repeat (LTR) from human T-cell leukemia virus (HTLV) type 1
   6221..7228    +  CDS            tTA: tetracycline-controlled transactivator, comprising a fusion of the tetracycline repressor TetR with the C-terminal activation domain of herpes simplex virus VP16 In the Tet-Off® system, tTA binds to the Tet-responsive element and stimulates transcription only in the absence of tetracycline or doxycycline.
   7265..7837    +  intron         β-globin intron: intron from rabbit β-globin gene
   7841..7963    +  CDS            HBB: HBB_COLGU - Experimental evidence at transcript level: Swiss-Prot protein existence level 2. Involved in oxygen transport from the lung to the various peripheral tissues. From Colobus guereza (Mantled guereza) (Eastern black-and-white colobus monkey).
   8034..8089    +  polyA_signal   β-globin poly(A) signal: rabbit β-globin polyadenylation signal (Gil and Proudfoot, 1987)
   8421..8474    -  CDS            lacI (fragment): lac repressor; lacI; The lac repressor binds to the lac operator to inhibit transcription in E. coli. This inhibition can be relieved by adding lactose or isopropyl-β-D-thiogalactopyranoside (IPTG).
   8657..8912    -  rep_origin     ori (fragment): high-copy-number ColE1/pMB1/pBR322/pUC origin of replication
   8927..8948    -  protein_bind   attR3 (fragment): mutant version of attR; recombination site for the Gateway® LR reaction LR Clonase™
   8975..9023    -  polyA_signal   poly(A) signal: synthetic polyadenylation signal
   9109..10272   -  CDS            HTR4: 5HT4R_HUMAN - Experimental evidence at protein level: Swiss-Prot protein existence level 1. This is one of the several different receptors for 5- hydroxytryptamine (serotonin), a biogenic hormone that functions as a neurotransmitter, a hormone, and a mitogen. The activity of this receptor is mediated by G proteins that stimulate adenylate cyclase. From Homo sapiens (Human).
  10272..10291   -  misc_feature   MCS (fragment): pBluescript multiple cloning site
  10468..11175   -  CDS            mCherry: mCherry is a basic (constitutively fluorescent) red fluorescent protein published in 2004, derived from Discosoma sp.. It is reported to be a very rapidly-maturing monomer with low acid sensitivity.
  11254..11826   -  intron         β-globin intron: intron from rabbit β-globin gene
  11839..11866   -  misc_feature   MCS (fragment): pUC18/19 multiple cloning site
  11960..11998   -  promoter       minimal CMV promoter: human cytomegalovirus (CMV) immediate early promoter
  12016..12188   -  protein_bind   tetracycline response element (fragment): contains seven copies of the tetracycline operator tetO tetracycline repressor TetR
  12836..12853   +  misc_feature   MCS (fragment): pUC18/19 multiple cloning site
  12861..12894   +  protein_bind   loxP: Cre-mediated recombination occurs in the 8-bp core sequence (GCATACAT). Cre recombinase
  12916..14      -  protein_bind   attB2 (across the origin): mutant version of attB; recombination site for the Gateway® BP reaction BP Clonase™
