[The description below was written by a language model from this plasmid's Addgene catalogue record and pLannotate feature annotations shown in this document.]
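Description:
Exp-pcDNA3.2delCMV(EF1α-tTA/TetO-mCh-Rs1) is a mammalian expression plasmid built on the pcDNA3.2 Gateway backbone from which most of the CMV promoter has been removed, so that expression depends on the promoters carried within the insert. It is propagated in E. coli as a high-copy plasmid through a ColE1/pUC-type origin with ampicillin resistance (AmpR), also carries an f1 origin, and provides an SV40 promoter-driven neomycin resistance gene with an SV40 poly(A) signal for G418 selection of transfected mammalian cells.

The payload is a single-construct Tet-Off system sitting between attB1 and attB2 Gateway sites, with a loxP site just inside each end; the depositor states that the cassette is flanked by insulator sequences, although these are not annotated in the feature table. One unit uses an EF-1α core promoter with an HTLV-1 LTR fragment to drive constitutive expression of tTA, the TetR–VP16 transactivator, followed by a rabbit β-globin intron and poly(A) signal. The second unit lies in the opposite orientation, so the two transcription units converge. It consists of a shortened tetracycline response element and minimal CMV promoter, a β-globin intron, mCherry, a P2A ribosomal skip sequence (per the catalogue entry), the human HTR4 coding sequence and a synthetic poly(A) signal. The receptor is the 5-HT4B form with a D100A mutation, producing Rs1, a Gs-coupled RASSL (receptor activated solely by synthetic ligands). Because tTA binds the response element only without tetracycline or doxycycline, mCherry and Rs1 are co-expressed as separate proteins unless the drug is present, with red fluorescence reporting receptor expression. The associated work used this design for tetracycline-regulated constitutive Gs signalling in embryonic stem cells and mice.
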