Addgene plasmid #26797: Exp-pcDNA3.2delCMV(EF1α-tTA/TetO-mCh-Rs1)
Purpose: Human 5HT4B receptor with D100A mutation, generating the RASSL Rs1. Construct expresses both mCherry and Rs1 via a P2A ribosomal skip sequence. Expresses tTA under EF1α promoter separately.
Depositing lab: Edward Hsiao. Depositing organization: J. David Gladstone Institutes. Publication: Constitutive Gs activation using a single-construct tetracycline-inducible expression system in embryonic stem cells and mice. Hsiao EC, Nguyen TD, Ng JK, Scott MJ, Chang WC, Zahed H, Conklin BR. Stem Cell Res Ther. 2011 Mar 4. 2(2):11. 10.1186/scrt52 PubMed 21375737.
Backbone
  Vector backbone: pcDNA3.2
  Backbone manufacturer: Invitrogen
  Backbone size w/o insert (bp): 4879
  Vector type: Mammalian Expression
  Selectable markers: Neomycin (select with G418)
Growth in bacteria
  Bacterial resistance: Ampicillin, 100 μg/mL
  Growth temperature: 37°C
  Growth strain: DH5alpha
  Copy number: High Copy
Gene/Insert 1
  Gene/Insert name: Rs1 (alt name: Rs1)
  Species: H. sapiens (human)
  Insert size (bp): 8047
  Mutation: D100A
  Entrez Gene: HTR4 (a.k.a. 5-HT4, 5-HT4R)
  Promoter: short TetO, miniCMV
  Tag / fusion protein: mCherry-P2A (N terminal on insert)
  Cloning method: Restriction Enzyme
  Sequencing primers: 5′ T7
Gene/Insert 2
  Gene/Insert name: tTA
  Promoter: EF1α
  Cloning method: Gateway Cloning
  Sequencing primers: 5′ n/a
Terms and licenses: Academic/Nonprofit Terms; Industry Terms: Not Available to Industry
Depositor comments: pcDNA3.2 expression vector with the majority of the CMV promoter deleted, and carrying the EF1α-tTA/TetO-mCh-Rs1 cassette flanked by insulator sequences
How to cite: Exp-pcDNA3.2delCMV(EF1α-tTA/TetO-mCh-Rs1) was a gift from Edward Hsiao (Addgene plasmid # 26797 ; http://n2t.net/addgene:26797 ; RRID:Addgene_26797)
