>Addgene plasmid #26797 | Exp-pcDNA3.2delCMV(EF1α-tTA/TetO-mCh-Rs1) | addgene partial sequence | sequence record 33375 | 26797 with pBABE-3
GTAATTTTTGTTAATCAGCTCATTTTTTAACCAATAGGCCGAAATCGGCAAAATCCCTTATAAATCAAAA
GAATAGACCGAGATAGGGT
[37 nt withheld, positions 90-126]
AAAGAACGTGGACTCCAACGTCAAAGG
[49 nt withheld, positions 154-202]
T
[91 nt withheld, positions 204-294]
G
[124 nt withheld, positions 296-419]
GGGGATACCCCCTAGAGCCCCAGCTGCGCAGATCTGCTATGGCAGGGCCTGCCGCCCCGACGTTGGCTGC
GAGCCCTGGGCCTTCACCCGAACTTGGGGGGTGGGGTGGGGAAAAGGAAGAAACGCGGGCGTATTGGCCC
CAATGGGGTCTCGGTGGGGTATCGACAGAGTGCCAGCCCTGGGACCGAACCCCGCGTTTATGAACAAACG
ACCCAACACCCGTGCGTTTTATTCTGTCTTTTTATTGCCGTCATAGCGCGGGTTCCTTCCGGTATTGTCT
CCTTCCGTGTTTCAGTTAGCCTCCCCCGTTTAAACTCATTACTAACCGGTACGCGTAGAATCGAGACCGA
GGAGAGGGTTAGGGATAGGCTTACCTTCGAACCGCGGGCCCTCTAGATCAACCACTTTGTA
