>Addgene plasmid #26797 | Exp-pcDNA3.2delCMV(EF1α-tTA/TetO-mCh-Rs1) | addgene partial sequence | sequence record 33376 | 26797 with mCherry-F
GTCCCCGAAGGACGGCGCCCTGAAGGGCGAGATCAAGCAGAGGCTGAAGCTGAAGGACGGCGGCCACTAC
GACGCTGAGGTCAAGACCACCTACAAGGCCAAGAAGCCCGTGCAGCTGCCCGGCGCCTACAACGTCAACA
TCAAGTTGGACATCACCTCCCACAACGAGGACTACACCATCGTGGAACAGTACGAACGCGCCGAGGGCCG
CCACTCCACCGGCGGCATGGACGAGCTGTACAAGACCTGGTTTCTCGAGGGCAGCGGCGCGACCAACTTT
AGCCTGCTGAAACAGGCGGGCGATGTGGAAGAAAACCCAGGACCGACCGGTATCAAGACGATCATCGCCC
TGAGCTACATCTTCTGCCTGGTATTCGCCGACTACAAGGACGATGATGACGCCAGCGGCCGCGCCCGGGC
GGATCCCCCGGGCTGCAGGATGGACAAACTTGATGCTAATGTGAGTTCTGAGGAGGGTTTCGGGTCAGTG
GAGAAGGTGGTGCTGCTCACGTTTCTCTCGACGGTTATCCTGATGGCCATCTTGGGGAACCTGCTGGTGA
TGGTGGCTGTGTGCTGGGACAGGCAGCTCAGGAAAATAAAAACAAATTATTTCATTGTATCTCTTGCTTT
TGCGGATCTGCTGGTTTCGGTGCTGGTGATGCCCTTTGGTGCCATTGAGCTGGTTCAAGACATCTGGATT
TATGGGGAGGTGTTTTGTCTTGTTCGGACATCTCTGGCCGTCCTGCTCACAACGGCATCGATTTTTCACC
TGTGCTGCATTTCTCTGGATAGGTATTACGCCATCTGCTGCCAGCCTTTGGTCTATAGGAACAAGATGAC
CCTTNCTCCTATGTGAGTGTGTTCCCTATC
